>Addgene plasmid #97329 | TetO-Ascl1-puro | addgene full sequence | sequence record 364686 | Addgene Partial NGS Result
GAATTCGCCACC
[693 nt withheld, positions 13-705]
TCTAGAGAGGGCAGGGGAAGTCTTCTAACATGCGGGGACGTGGAGGAAAATCCCGGCCCACTCGAGATGA
CCGAGTACAAGCCCACGGTGCGCCTCGCCACCCGCGACGACGTCCCCAGGGCCGTACGCACCCTCGCCGC
CGCGTTCGCCGACTACCCCGCCACGCGCCACACCGTCGATCCGGACCGCCACATCGAGCGGGTCACCGAG
CTGCAAGAACTCTTCCTCACGCGCGTCGGGCTCGACATCGGCAAGGTGTGGGTCGCGGACGACGGCGCCG
CGGTGGCGGTCTGGACCACGCCGGAGAGCGTCGAAGCGGGGGCGGTGTTCGCCGAGATCGGCCCGCGCAT
GGCCGAGTTGAGCGGTTCCCGGCTGGCCGCGCAGCAACAGATGGAAGGCCTCCTGGCGCCGCACCGGCCC
AAGGAGCCCGCGTGGTTCCTGGCCACCGTCGGCGTCTCGCCCGACCACCAGGGCAAGGGTCTGGGCAGCG
CCGTCGTGCTCCCCGGAGTGGAGGCGGCCGAGCGCGCCGGGGTGCCCGCCTTCCTGGAGACCTCCGCGCC
CCGCAACCTCCCCTTCTACGAGCGGCTCGGCTTCACCGTCACCGCCGACGTCGAGGTGCCCGAAGGACCG
CGCACCTGGTGCATGACCCGCAAGCCCGGTGCCTGATTAATTAAGCTAGCTAATTCGATATCAAGCTTAT
CGATAATCAACCTCTGGATTACAAAATTTGTGAAAGATTGACTGGTATTCTTAACTATGTTGCTCCTTTT
ACGCTATGTGGATACGCTGCTTTAATGCCTTTGTATCATGCTATTGCTTCCCGTATGGCTTTCATTTTCT
CCTCCTTGTATAAATCCTGGTTGCTGTCTCTTTATGAGGAGTTGTGGCCCGTTGTCAGGCAACGTGGCGT
GGTGTGCACTGTGTTTGCTGACGCAACCCCCACTGGTTGGGGCATTGCCACCACCTGTCAGCTCCTTTCC
GGGACTTTCGCTTTCCCCCTCCCTATTGCCACGGCGGAACTCATCGCCGCCTGCCTTGCCCGCTGCTGGA
CAGGGGCTCGGCTGTTGGGCACTGACAATTCCGTGGTGTTGTCGGGGAAATCATCGTCCTTTCCTTGGCT
GCTCGCCTGTGTTGCCACCTGGATTCTGCGCGGGACGTCCTTCTGCTACGTCCCTTCGGCCCTCAATCCA
GCGGACCTTCCTTCCCGCGGCCTGCTGCCGGCTCTGCGGCCTCTTCCGCGTCTTCGCCTTCGCCCTCAGA
CGAGTCGGATCTCCCTTTGGGCCGCCTCCCCGCATCGATACCGTCGACCTCGAGACCTAGAAAAACATGG
AGCAATCACAAGTAGCAATACAGCAGCTACCAATGCTGATTGTGCCTGGCTAGAAGCACAAGAGGAGGAG
GAGGTGGGTTTTCCAGTCACACCTCAGGTACCTTTAAGACCAATGACTTACAAGGCAGCTGTAGATCTTA
GCCACTTTTTAAAAGAAAAGGGGGGACTGGAAGGGCTAATTCACTCCCAACGAAGACAAGATATCCTTGA
TCTGTGGATCTACCACACACAAGGCTACTTCCCTGATTGGCAGAACTACACACCAGGGCCAGGGATCAGA
TATCCACTGACCTTTGGATGGTGCTACAAGCTAGTACCAGTTGAGCAAGAGAAGGTAGAAGAAGCCAATG
AAGGAGAGAACACCCGCTTGTTACACCCTGTGAGCCTGCATGGGATGGATGACCCGGAGAGAGAAGTATT
AGAGTGGAGGTTTGACAGCCGCCTAGCATTTCATCACATGGCCCGAGAGCTGCATCCGGACTGTACTGGG
TCTCTCTGGTTAGACCAGATCTGAGCCTGGGAGCTCTCTGGCTAACTAGGGAACCCACTGCTTAAGCCTC
AATAAAGCTTGCCTTGAGTGCTTCAAGTAGTGTGTGCCCGTCTGTTGTGTGACTCTGGTAACTAGAGATC
CCTCAGACCCTTTTAGTCAGTGTGGAAAATCTCTAGCAGGGCCCGTTTAAACCCGCTGATCAGCCTCGAC
TGTGCCTTCTAGTTGCCAGCCATCTGTTGTTTGCCCCTCCCCCGTGCCTTCCTTGACCCTGGAAGGTGCC
ACTCCCACTGTCCTTTCCTAATAAAATGAGGAAATTGCATCGCATTGTCTGAGTAGGTGTCATTCTATTC
TGGGGGGTGGGGTGGGGCAGGACAGCAAGGGGGAGGATTGGGAAGACAATAGCAGGCATGCTGGGGATGC
GGTGGGCTCTATGGCTTCTGAGGCGGAAAGAACCAGCTGGGGCTCTAGGGGGTATCCCC
[124 nt withheld, positions 3005-3128]
C
[91 nt withheld, positions 3130-3220]
A
[49 nt withheld, positions 3222-3270]
CCTTTGACGTTGGAGTCCACGTTCTTT
[37 nt withheld, positions 3298-3334]
ACCCTATCTCGGTCTATTCTTTTGATTTATAAGGGATTTTGCCGATTTCGGCCTATTGGTTAAAAAATGA
GCTGATTTAACAAAAATTTAACGCGAATTAATTCTGTGGAATGTGTGTCAGTTAGGGTGTGGAAAGTCCC
CAGGCTCCCCAGCAGGCAGAAGTATGCAAAGCATGCATCTCAATTAGTCAGCAACCAGGTGTGGAAAGTC
CCCAGGCTCCCCAGCAGGCAGAAGTATGCAAAGCATGCATCTCAATTAGTCAGCAACCATAGTCCCGCCC
CTAACTCCGCCCATCCCGCCCCTAACTCCGCCCAGTTCCGCCCATTCTCCGCCCCATGGCTGACTAATTT
TTTTTATTTATGCAGAGGCCGAGGCCGCCTCTGCCTCTGAGCTATTCCAGAAGTAGTGAGGAGGCTTTTT
TGGAGGCCTAGGCTTTTGCAAAAAGCTCCCGGGAGCTTGTATATCCATTTTCGGATCTGATCAGCACGTG
TTGACAATTAATCATCGGCATAGTATATCGGCATAGTATAATACGACAAGGTGAGGAACTAAACCATGGC
CAAGTTGACCAGTGCCGTTCCGGTGCTCACCGCGCGCGACGTCGCCGGAGCGGTCGAGTTCTGGACCGAC
CGGCTCGGGTTCTCCCGGGACTTCGTGGAGGACGACTTCGCCGGTGTGGTCCGGGACGACGTGACCCTGT
TCATCAGCGCGGTCCAGGACCAGGTGGTGCCGGACAACACCCTGGCCTGGGTGTGGGTGCGCGGCCTGGA
CGAGCTGTACGCCGAGTGGTCGGAGGTCGTGTCCACGAACTTCCGGGACGCCTCCGGGCCGGCCATGACC
GAGATCGGCGAGCAGCCGTGGGGGCGGGAGTTCGCCCTGCGCGACCCGGCCGGCAACTGCGTGCACTTCG
TGGCCGAGGAGCAGGACTGACACGTGCTACGAGATTTCGATTCCACCGCCGCCTTCTATGAAAGGTTGGG
CTTCGGAATCGTTTTCCGGGACGCCGGCTGGATGATCCTCCAGCGCGGGGATCTCATGCTGGAGTTCTTC
GCCCACCCCAACTTGTTTATTGCAGCTTATAATGGTTACAAATAAAGCAATAGCATCACAAATTTCACAA
ATAAAGCATTTTTTTCACTGCATTCTAGTTGTGGTTTGTCCAAACTCATCAATGTATCTTATCATGTCTG
TATACCGTCGACCTCTAGCTAGAGCTTGGCGTAATCATGGTCATAGCTGTTTCCTGTGTGAAATTGTTAT
CCGCTCACAATTCCACACAACATACGAGCCGGAAGCATAAAGTGTAAAGCCTGGGGTGCCTAATGAGTGA
GCTAACTCACATTAATTGCGTTGCGCTCACTGCCCGCTTTCCAGTCGGGAAACCTGTCGTGCCAGCTGCA
TTAATGAATCGGCCAACGCGCGGGGAGAGGCGGTTTGCGTATTGGGCGCTCTTCCGCTTCCTCGCTCACT
GACTCGCTGCGCTCGGTCGTTCGGCTGCGGCGAGCGGTATCAGCTCACTCAAAGGCGGTAATACGGTTAT
CCACAGAATCAGGGGATAACGCAGGAAAGAACATGTGAGCAAAAGGCCAGCAAAAGGCCAGGAACCGTAA
AAAGGCCGCGTTGCTGGCGTTTTTCCATAGGCTCCGCCCCCCTGACGAGCATCACAAAAATCGACGCTCA
AGTCAGAGGTGGCGAAACCCGACAGGACTATAAAGATACCAGGCGTTTCCCCCTGGAAGCTCCCTCGTGC
GCTCTCCTGTTCCGACCCTGCCGCTTACCGGATACCTGTCCGCCTTTCTCCCTTCGGGAAGCGTGGCGCT
TTCTCATAGCTCACGCTGTAGGTATCTCAGTTCGGTGTAGGTCGTTCGCTCCAAGCTGGGCTGTGTGCAC
GAACCCCCCGTTCAGCCCGACCGCTGCGCCTTATCCGGTAACTATCGTCTTGAGTCCAACCCGGTAAGAC
ACGACTTATCGCCACTGGCAGCAGCCACTGGTAACAGGATTAGCAGAGCGAGGTATGTAGGCGGTGCTAC
AGAGTTCTTGAAGTGGTGGCCTAACTACGGCTACACTAGAAGAACAGTATTTGGTATCTGCGCTCTGCTG
AAGCCAGTTACCTTCGGAAAAAGAGTTGGTAGCTCTTGATCCGGCAAACAAACCACCGCTGGTAGCGGTG
GTTTTTTTGTTTGCAAGCAGCAGATTACGCGCAGAAAAAAAGGATCTCAAGAAGATCCTTTGATCTTTTC
TACGGGGTCTGACGCTCAGTGGAACGAAAACTCACGTTAAGGGATTTTGGTCATGAGATTATCAAAAAGG
ATCTTCACCTAGATCCTTTTAAATTAAAAATGAAGTTTTAAATCAATCTAAAGTATATATGAGTAAACTT
GGTCTGACAGTTACCAATGCTTAATCAGTGAGGCACCTATCTCAGCGATCTGTCTATTTCGTTCATCCAT
AGTTGCCTGACTCCCCGTCGTGTAGATAACTACGATACGGGAGGGCTTACCATCTGGCCCCAGTGCTGCA
ATGATACCGCGAGACCCACGCTCACCGGCTCCAGATTTATCAGCAATAAACCAGCCAGCCGGAAGGGCCG
AGCGCAGAAGTGGTCCTGCAACTTTATCCGCCTCCATCCAGTCTATTAATTGTTGCCGGGAAGCTAGAGT
AAGTAGTTCGCCAGTTAATAGTTTGCGCAACGTTGTTGCCATTGCTACAGGCATCGTGGTGTCACGCTCG
TCGTTTGGTATGGCTTCATTCAGCTCCGGTTCCCAACGATCAAGGCGAGTTACATGATCCCCCATGTTGT
GCAAAAAAGCGGTTAGCTCCTTCGGTCCTCCGATCGTTGTCAGAAGTAAGTTGGCCGCAGTGTTATCACT
CATGGTTATGGCAGCACTGCATAATTCTCTTACTGTCATGCCATCCGTAAGATGCTTTTCTGTGACTGGT
GAGTACTCAACCAAGTCATTCTGAGAATAGTGTATGCGGCGACCGAGTTGCTCTTGCCCGGCGTCAATAC
GGGATAATACCGCGCCACATAGCAGAACTTTAAAAGTGCTCATCATTGGAAAACGTTCTTCGGGGCGAAA
ACTCTCAAGGATCTTACCGCTGTTGAGATCCAGTTCGATGTAACCCACTCGTGCACCCAACTGATCTTCA
GCATCTTTTACTTTCACCAGCGTTTCTGGGTGAGCAAAAACAGGAAGGCAAAATGCCGCAAAAAAGGGAA
TAAGGGCGACACGGAAATGTTGAATACTCATACTCTTCCTTTTTCAATATTATTGAAGCATTTATCAGGG
TTATTGTCTCATGAGCGGATACATATTTGAATGTATTTAGAAAAATAAACAAATAGGGGTTCCGCGCACA
TTTCCCCGAAAAGTGCCACCTGACGTCGACGGATCGGGAGATCTCCCGATCCCCTATGGTGCACTCTCAG
TACAATCTGCTCTGATGCCGCATAGTTAAGCCAGTATCTGCTCCCTGCTTGTGTGTTGGAGGTCGCTGAG
TAGTGCGCGAGCAAAATTTAAGCTACAACAAGGCAAGGCTTGACCGACAATTGCATGAAGAATCTGCTTA
GGGTTAGGCGTTTTGCGCTGCTTCGCGATGTACGGGCCAGATATACGCGTTGACATTGATTATTGACTAG
TTATTAATAGTAATCAATTACGGGGTCATTAGTTCATAGCCCATATATGGAGTTCCGCGTTACATAACTT
ACGGTAAATGGCCCGCCTGGCTGACCGCCCAACGACCCCCGCCCATTGACGTCAATAATGACGTATGTTC
CCATAGTAACGCCAATAGGGACTTTCCATTGACGTCAATGGGTGGAGTATTTACGGTAAACTGCCCACTT
GGCAGTACATCAAGTGTATCATATGCCAAGTACGCCCCCTATTGACGTCAATGACGGTAAATGGCCCGCC
TGGCATTATGCCCAGTACATGACCTTATGGGACTTTCCTACTTGGCAGTACATCTACGTATTAGTCATCG
CTATTACCATGGTGATGCGGTTTTGGCAGTACATCAATGGGCGTGGATAGCGGTTTGACTCACGGGGATT
TCCAAGTCTCCACCCCATTGACGTCAATGGGAGTTTGTTTTGGCACCAAAATCAACGGGACTTTCCAAAA
TGTCGTAACAACTCCGCCCCATTGACGCAAATGGGCGGTAGGCGTGTACGGTGGGAGGTCTATATAAGCA
GCGCGTTTTGCCTGTACTGGGTCTCTCTGGTTAGACCAGATCTGAGCCTGGGAGCTCTCTGGCTAACTAG
GGAACCCACTGCTTAAGCCTCAATAAAGCTTGCCTTGAGTGCTTCAAGTAGTGTGTGCCCGTCTGTTGTG
TGACTCTGGTAACTAGAGATCCCTCAGACCCTTTTAGTCAGTGTGGAAAATCTCTAGCAGTGGCGCCCGA
ACAGGGACTTGAAAGCGAAAGGGAAACCAGAGGAGCTCTCTCGACGCAGGACTCGGCTTGCTGAAGCGCG
CACGGCAAGAGGCGAGGGGCGGCGACTGGTGAGTACGCCAAAAATTTTGACTAGCGGAGGCTAGAAGGAG
AGAGATGGGTGCGAGAGCGTCAGTATTAAGCGGGGGAGAATTAGATCGCGATGGGAAAAAATTCGGTTAA
GGCCAGGGGGAAAGAAAAAATATAAATTAAAACATATAGTATGGGCAAGCAGGGAGCTAGAACGATTCGC
AGTTAATCCTGGCCTGTTAGAAACATCAGAAGGCTGTAGACAAATACTGGGACAGCTACAACCATCCCTT
CAGACAGGATCAGAAGAACTTAGATCATTATATAATACAGTAGCAACCCTCTATTGTGTGCATCAAAGGA
TAGAGATAAAAGACACCAAGGAAGCTTTAGACAAGATAGAGGAAGAGCAAAACAAAAGTAAGACCACCGC
ACAGCAAGCGGCCGCTGATCTTCAGACCTGGAGGAGGAGATATGAGGGACAATTGGAGAAGTGAATTATA
TAAATATAAAGTAGTAAAAATTGAACCATTAGGAGTAGCACCCACCAAGGCAAAGAGAAGAGTGGTGCAG
AGAGAAAAAAGAGCAGTGGGAATAGGAGCTTTGTTCCTTGGGTTCTTGGGAGCAGCAGGAAGCACTATGG
GCGCAGCGTCAATGACGCTGACGGTACAGGCCAGACAATTATTGTCTGGTATAGTGCAGCAGCAGAACAA
TTTGCTGAGGGCTATTGAGGCGCAACAGCATCTGTTGCAACTCACAGTCTGGGGCATCAAGCAGCTCCAG
GCAAGAATCCTGGCTGTGGAAAGATACCTAAAGGATCAACAGCTCCTGGGGATTTGGGGTTGCTCTGGAA
AACTCATTTGCACCACTGCTGTGCCTTGGAATGCTAGTTGGAGTAATAAATCTCTGGAACAGATTTGGAA
TCACACGACCTGGATGGAGTGGGACAGAGAAATTAACAATTACACAAGCTTAATACACTCCTTAATTGAA
GAATCGCAAAACCAGCAAGAAAAGAATGAACAAGAATTATTGGAATTAGATAAATGGGCAAGTTTGTGGA
ATTGGTTTAACATAACAAATTGGCTGTGGTATATAAAATTATTCATAATGATAGTAGGAGGCTTGGTAGG
TTTAAGAATAGTTTTTGCTGTACTTTCTATAGTGAATAGAGTTAGGCAGGGATATTCACCATTATCGTTT
CAGACCCACCTCCCAACCCCGAGGGGACCCGACAGGCCCGAAGGAATAGAAGAAGAAGGTGGAGAGAGAG
ACAGAGACAGATCCATTCGATTAGTGAACGGATCGGCACTGCGTGCGCCAATTCTGCAGACAAATGGCAG
TATTCATCCACAATTTTAAAAGAAAAGGGGGGATTGGGGGGTACAGTGCAGGGGAAAGAATAGTAGACAT
AATAGCAACAGACATACAAACTAAAGAATTACAAAAACAAATTACAAAAATTCAAAATTTTCGGGTTTAT
TACAGGGACAGCAGAGATCCAGTTTGGTTAGATCTCGAGTTTACCACTCCCTATCAGTGATAGAGAAAAG
TGAAAGTCGAGTTTACCACTCCCTATCAGTGATAGAGAAAAGTGAAAGTCGAGTTTACCACTCCCTATCA
GTGATAGAGAAAAGTGAAAGTCGAGTTTACCACTCCCTATCAGTGATAGAGAAAAGTGAAAGTCGAGTTT
ACCACTCCCTATCAGTGATAGAGAAAAGTGAAAGTCGAGTTTACCACTCCCTATCAGTGATAGAGAAAAG
TGAAAGTCGAGTTTACCACTCCCTATCAGTGATAGAGAAAAGTGAAAGTCGAGCTCGGTACCCGGGTCGA
GGTAGGCGTGTACGGTGGGAGGCCTATATAAGCAGAGCTCGTTTAGTGAACCGTCAGATCGCCTGGAGAC
GCCATCCACGCTGTTTTGACCTCCATAGAAGACACCGGGACCGATCCAGCCTCCGCGGCCCC
Features (pLannotate 1.2.2; 34 found; start..end, strand, type, name):
     13..705     +  CDS            Ascl1 (sequence withheld): ASCL1_MOUSE - Also known as Ash1 From Mus musculus (Mouse).
    712..764     +  CDS            T2A (fragment): 2A peptide from Thosea asigna virus capsid protein Eukaryotic ribosomes fail to insert a peptide bond between the Gly and Pro residues, yielding separate polypeptides.
    772..1371    +  CDS            PuroR: puromycin N-acetyltransferase; pac from Streptomyces alboniger; confers resistance to puromycin
   1387..1410    +  misc_feature   MCS (fragment): pBluescript multiple cloning site
   1410..1998    +  misc_feature   WPRE: woodchuck hepatitis virus posttranscriptional regulatory element
   1935..2516    +  CDS            nef (fragment): NEF_HV1H2 - Experimental evidence at protein level: Swiss-Prot protein existence level 1. Extracellular Nef protein targets CD4(+) T-lymphocytes for apoptosis by interacting with CXCR4 surface receptors. From Human immunodeficiency virus type 1 group M subtype B (isolate HXB2) (HIV-1).
   2523..2703    +  LTR            5' LTR (truncated): truncated 5' long terminal repeat (LTR) from HIV-1
   2735..2959    +  polyA_signal   bGH poly(A) signal: bovine growth hormone polyadenylation signal
   2963..2984    +  promoter       SV40 promoter (fragment): SV40 enhancer and early promoter
   3005..3433    +  rep_origin     f1 ori (sequence partly withheld): f1 bacteriophage origin of replication; arrow indicates direction of (+) strand synthesis
   3447..3776    +  promoter       SV40 promoter: SV40 enhancer and early promoter
   3824..3871    +  promoter       EM7 promoter: synthetic bacterial promoter&nbsp
   3890..4264    +  CDS            BleoR: antibiotic-binding protein; Sh ble from Streptoalloteichus hindustanus; confers resistance to bleomycin, phleomycin, and Zeocin™
   4274..4399    +  CDS            ble (fragment): BLE_KLEPN - Experimental evidence at protein level: Swiss-Prot protein existence level 1. Binding protein with a strong affinity to the bleomycin family of antibiotics. Binds to CL990; an antimitotic-antibiotic compound. From Klebsiella pneumoniae.
   4394..4515    +  polyA_signal   SV40 poly(A) signal: SV40 polyadenylation signal
   4588..4604    -  protein_bind   lac operator: The lac repressor binds to the lac operator to inhibit transcription in E. coli. This inhibition can be relieved by adding lactose or isopropyl-β-D-thiogalactopyranoside (IPTG). lac repressor encoded by lacI
   4612..4642    -  promoter       lac promoter: promoter for the E. coli lac operon
   4657..4678    -  protein_bind   CAP binding site: CAP binding activates transcription in the presence of cAMP. E. coli catabolite activator protein
   4691..4783    -  CDS            lacI (fragment): lac repressor; lacI; The lac repressor binds to the lac operator to inhibit transcription in E. coli. This inhibition can be relieved by adding lactose or isopropyl-β-D-thiogalactopyranoside (IPTG).
   4966..5554    -  rep_origin     ori: high-copy-number ColE1/pMB1/pBR322/pUC origin of replication
   5725..6585    -  CDS            AmpR: β-lactamase; bla; confers resistance to ampicillin, carbenicillin, and related antibiotics
   6586..6690    -  promoter       AmpR promoter: bla
   6749..6801    -  misc_feature   bom (fragment): basis of mobility region from pBR322
   6956..7335    +  enhancer       CMV enhancer: human cytomegalovirus immediate early enhancer
   7336..7535    +  promoter       CMV promoter: human cytomegalovirus (CMV) immediate early promoter
   7553..7733    +  LTR            5' LTR (truncated): truncated 5' long terminal repeat (LTR) from HIV-1
   7780..7905    +  misc_feature   HIV-1 Ψ: packaging signal of human immunodeficiency virus type 1
   7889..8252    +  CDS            HIV-1 gag (fragment): gag protein from human immunodeficiency virus 1; gag
   8398..8631    +  misc_feature   RRE: The Rev response element (RRE) of HIV-1 allows for Rev-dependent mRNA export from the nucleus to the cytoplasm.
   9008..9108    +  CDS            Rev (fragment): human immunodeficiency virus 1 (HIV-1) Rev protein; rev; enhances nuclear export of unspliced and incompletely spliced viral mRNAs
   9158..9275    +  misc_feature   cPPT/CTS: central polypurine tract and central termination sequence of HIV-1
   9332..9602    +  protein_bind   tetracycline response element: contains seven copies of the tetracycline operator tetO tetracycline repressor TetR
   9613..9630    +  misc_feature   MCS (fragment): pUC18/19 multiple cloning site
   9635..9673    +  promoter       minimal CMV promoter: human cytomegalovirus (CMV) immediate early promoter
