[The description below was written by a language model from this plasmid's Addgene catalogue record and pLannotate feature annotations shown in this document.]
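Description:
TetO-Ascl1-puro is a lentiviral transfer plasmid built on the Teto-FUW backbone, designed to produce lentivirus that delivers doxycycline-inducible expression of mouse Ascl1 (also known as Mash1) together with puromycin resistance. It is propagated in E. coli as a high-copy plasmid through a ColE1/pUC-type origin with ampicillin selection. The backbone also carries an f1 origin and an SV40/EM7-driven bleomycin/Zeocin resistance cassette located outside the viral genome. The catalogue lists a total size of about 9.8 kb, which agrees with the annotated sequence.

The viral genome is transcribed in packaging cells from a CMV enhancer/promoter fused to a truncated HIV-1 5' LTR. This is followed by the Ψ packaging signal with a partial gag fragment, the Rev response element for Rev-dependent nuclear export, and the cPPT/CTS. The internal expression unit consists of a tetracycline response element with seven tetO copies upstream of a minimal CMV promoter. It is therefore active only when a tetracycline-controlled transactivator is supplied separately; the record describes the promoter as TET-ON but lists no transactivator on this plasmid. This promoter drives a single open reading frame encoding Ascl1, a T2A ribosomal-skipping peptide and puromycin N-acetyltransferase, so induced cells make both proteins as separate polypeptides and can be enriched with puromycin. A WPRE downstream enhances transcript expression, followed by the 3' LTR region and a bGH polyadenylation signal.

The associated publication concerns transcription factor programming to generate GABAergic neurons, which is consistent with using this vector for inducible, selectable Ascl1 expression in neuronal reprogramming or differentiation experiments.
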