Addgene plasmid #97329: TetO-Ascl1-puro
Purpose: Generating lentiviruses to express Ascl1 and puromycin resistance
Depositing lab: Marius Wernig. Depositing organization: Stanford University. Publication: Generation of pure GABAergic neurons by transcription factor programming. Yang N, Chanda S, Marro S, Ng YH, Janas JA, Haag D, Ang CE, Tang Y, Flores Q, Mall M, Wapinski O, Li M, Ahlenius H, Rubenstein JL, Chang HY, Buylla AA, Sudhof TC, Wernig M. Nat Methods. 2017 May 15. doi: 10.1038/nmeth.4291. PubMed 28504679.
Backbone
  Vector backbone: Teto-FUW
  Backbone size w/o insert (bp): 7776
  Total vector size (bp): 9762
  Vector type: Lentiviral
  Selectable markers: Puromycin
Growth in bacteria
  Bacterial resistance: Ampicillin, 100 μg/mL
  Growth temperature: 37°C
  Growth strain: NEB Stable
  Copy number: High Copy
Gene/Insert
  Gene/Insert name: Ascl1
  Species: M. musculus (mouse)
  Insert size (bp): 1359
  GenBank ID: NM_008553.4
  Entrez Gene: Ascl1 (a.k.a. ASH1, Mash1, bHLHa46)
  Promoter: TET-ON
  Cloning method: Restriction Enzyme; 5′ cloning site EcoR1 (not destroyed); 3′ cloning site PacI (not destroyed)
  Sequencing primers: 5′ LNCX; 3′ WPRE-R
Terms and licenses: Academic/Nonprofit Terms; Industry Terms: Not Available to Industry
How to cite: TetO-Ascl1-puro was a gift from Marius Wernig (Addgene plasmid # 97329 ; http://n2t.net/addgene:97329 ; RRID:Addgene_97329)
